>Addgene plasmid #35895 | Wnt6 Non-STOP | depositor full sequence | sequence record 44161 | Wnt6 Non-STOP sequence 3684 bps
CTTTCCTGCGTTATCCCCTGATTCTGTGGATAACCGTATTACCGCCTTTGAGTGAGCTGATACCGCTCGC
CGCAGCCGAACGACCGAGCGCAGCGAGTCAGTGAGCGAGGAAGCGGAAGAGCGCCCAATACGCAAACCGC
CTCTCCCCGCGCGTTGGCCGATTCATTAATGCAGCTGGCACGACAGGTTTCCCGACTGGAAAGCGGGCAG
TGAGCGCAACGCAATTAATACGCGTACCGCTAGCCAGGAAGAGTTTGTAGAAACGCAAAAAGGCCATCCG
TCAGGATGGCCTTCTGCTTAGTTTGATGCCTGGCAGTTTATGGCGGGCGTCCTGCCCGCCACCCTCCGGG
CCGTTGCTTCACAACGTTCAAATCCGCTCCCGGCGGATTTGTCCTACTCAGGAGAGCGTTCACCGACAAA
CAACAGATAAAACGAAAGGCCCAGTCTTCCGACTGAGCCTTTCGTTTTATTTGATGCCTGGCAGTTCCCT
ACTCTCGCGTTAACGCTAGCATGGATGTTTTCCCAGTCACGACGTTGTAAAACGACGGCCAGTCTTAAGC
TCGGGCCCCAAATAATGATTTTATTTTGACTGATAGTGACCTGTTCGTTGCAACAAATTGATGAGCAATG
CTTTTTTATAATGCCAACTTTGTACAAAAAAGCAGGCTCCGCGGCCGCCCCCTTCACCATGCTGCCGCCC
TTACCCTCCCGCCTCGGGCTGCTGCTGCTGCTGCTCCTGTGCCCGGCGCACGTCGGCGGACTGTGGTGGG
CTGTGGGCAGCCCCTTGGTTATGGACCCTACCAGCATCTGCAGGAAGGCACGGCGGCTGGCCGGGCGGCA
GGCCGAGTTGTGCCAGGCTGAGCCGGAAGTGGTGGCAGAGCTAGCTCGGGGCGCCCGGCTCGGGGTGCGA
GAGTGCCAGTTCCAGTTCCGCTTCCGCCGCTGGAATTGCTCCAGCCACAGCAAGGCCTTTGGACGCATCC
TGCAACAGGACATTCGGGAGACGGCCTTCGTGTTCGCCATCACTGCGGCCGGCGCCAGCCACGCCGTCAC
GCAGGCCTGTTCTATGGGCGAGCTGCTGCAGTGCGGCTGCCAGGCGCCCCGCGGGCGGGCCCCTCCCCGG
CCCTCCGGCCTGCCCGGCACCCCCGGACCCCCTGGCCCCGCGGGCTCCCCGGAAGGCAGCGCCGCCTGGG
AGTGGGGAGGCTGCGGCGACGACGTGGACTTCGGGGACGAGAAGTCGAGGCTCTTTATGGACGCACGGCA
CAAGCGGGGACGCGGAGACATCCGCGCGTTGGTGCAACTGCACAACAACGAGGCGGGCAGGCTGGCCGTG
CGGAGCCACACGCGCACCGAGTGCAAATGCCACGGGCTGTCGGGATCATGCGCGCTGCGCACCTGCTGGC
AGAAGCTGCCTCCATTTCGCGAGGTGGGCGCGCGGCTGCTGGAGCGCTTCCACGGCGCCTCACGCGTCAT
GGGCACCAACGACGGCAAGGCCCTGCTGCCCGCCGTCCGCACGCTCAAGCCGCCGGGCCGAGCGGACCTC
CTCTACGCCGCCGATTCGCCCGACTTCTGCGCCCCCAACCGACGCACCGGCTCCCCCGGCACGCGCGGTC
GCGCCTGCAATAGCAGCGCCCCGGACCTCAGCGGCTGCGACCTGCTGTGCTGCGGCCGCGGGCACCGCCA
GGAGAGCGTGCAGCTCGAAGAGAACTGCCTGTGCCGCTTCCACTGGTGCTGCGTAGTACAGTGCCACCGC
TGCCGTGTGCGCAAGGAGCTCAGCCTCTGCCTGTGCATTCTGAAGGGTGGGCGCGCCGACCCAGCTTTCT
TGTACAAAGTTGGCATTATAAGAAAGCATTGCTTATCAATTTGTTGCAACGAACAGGTCACTATCAGTCA
AAATAAAATCATTATTTGCCATCCAGCTGATATCCCCTATAGTGAGTCGTATTACATGGTCATAGCTGTT
TCCTGGCAGCTCTGGCCCGTGTCTCAAAATCTCTGATGTTACATTGCACAAGATAAAAATATATCATCAT
GAACAATAAAACTGTCTGCTTACATAAACAGTAATACAAGGGGTGTTATGAGCCATATTCAACGGGAAAC
GTCGAGGCCGCGATTAAATTCCAACATGGATGCTGATTTATATGGGTATAAATGGGCTCGCGATAATGTC
GGGCAATCAGGTGCGACAATCTATCGCTTGTATGGGAAGCCCGATGCGCCAGAGTTGTTTCTGAAACATG
GCAAAGGTAGCGTTGCCAATGATGTTACAGATGAGATGGTCAGACTAAACTGGCTGACGGAATTTATGCC
TCTTCCGACCATCAAGCATTTTATCCGTACTCCTGATGATGCATGGTTACTCACCACTGCGATCCCCGGA
AAAACAGCATTCCAGGTATTAGAAGAATATCCTGATTCAGGTGAAAATATTGTTGATGCGCTGGCAGTGT
TCCTGCGCCGGTTGCATTCGATTCCTGTTTGTAATTGTCCTTTTAACAGCGATCGCGTATTTCGTCTCGC
TCAGGCGCAATCACGAATGAATAACGGTTTGGTTGATGCGAGTGATTTTGATGACGAGCGTAATGGCTGG
CCTGTTGAACAAGTCTGGAAAGAAATGCATAAACTTTTGCCATTCTCACCGGATTCAGTCGTCACTCATG
GTGATTTCTCACTTGATAACCTTATTTTTGACGAGGGGAAATTAATAGGTTGTATTGATGTTGGACGAGT
CGGAATCGCAGACCGATACCAGGATCTTGCCATCCTATGGAACTGCCTCGGTGAGTTTTCTCCTTCATTA
CAGAAACGGCTTTTTCAAAAATATGGTATTGATAATCCTGATATGAATAAATTGCAGTTTCATTTGATGC
TCGATGAGTTTTTCTAATCAGAATTGGTTAATTGGTTGTAACACTGGCAGAGCATTACGCTGACTTGACG
GGACGGCGCAAGCTCATGACCAAAATCCCTTAACGTGAGTTACGCGTCGTTCCACTGAGCGTCAGACCCC
GTAGAAAAGATCAAAGGATCTTCTTGAGATCCTTTTTTTCTGCGCGTAATCTGCTGCTTGCAAACAAAAA
AACCACCGCTACCAGCGGTGGTTTGTTTGCCGGATCAAGAGCTACCAACTCTTTTTCCGAAGGTAACTGG
CTTCAGCAGAGCGCAGATACCAAATACTGTCCTTCTAGTGTAGCCGTAGTTAGGCCACCACTTCAAGAAC
TCTGTAGCACCGCCTACATACCTCGCTCTGCTAATCCTGTTACCAGTGGCTGCTGCCAGTGGCGATAAGT
CGTGTCTTACCGGGTTGGACTCAAGACGATAGTTACCGGATAAGGCGCAGCGGTCGGGCTGAACGGGGGG
TTCGTGCACACAGCCCAGCTTGGAGCGAACGACCTACACCGAACTGAGATACCTACAGCGTGAGCATTGA
GAAAGCGCCACGCTTCCCGAAGGGAGAAAGGCGGACAGGTATCCGGTAAGCGGCAGGGTCGGAACAGGAG
AGCGCACGAGGGAGCTTCCAGGGGGAAACGCCTGGTATCTTTATAGTCCTGTCGGGTTTCGCCACCTCTG
ACTTGAGCGTCGATTTTTGTGATGCTCGTCAGGGGGGCGGAGCCTATGGAAAAACGCCAGCAACGCGGCC
TTTTTACGGTTCCTGGCCTTTTGCTGGCCTTTTGCTCACATGTT
Features (pLannotate 1.2.2; 10 found; start..end, strand, type, name):
    121..213     +  CDS            lacI (fragment): lac repressor; lacI; The lac repressor binds to the lac operator to inhibit transcription in E. coli. This inhibition can be relieved by adding lactose or isopropyl-β-D-thiogalactopyranoside (IPTG).
    268..295     -  terminator     rrnB T2 terminator: transcription terminator T2 from the E. coli rrnB gene
    427..470     +  terminator     rrnB T1 terminator: Escherichia coli rrnB; transcription terminator T1 from the E. coli rrnB gene
    517..553     -  CDS            lacZα (fragment): LacZα fragment of β-galactosidase; lacZ fragment
    569..668     +  protein_bind   attL1: mutant version of attL; recombination site for the Gateway® LR reaction LR Clonase™
    689..1783    +  CDS            WNT6: WNT6_HUMAN - Experimental evidence at protein level: Swiss-Prot protein existence level 1. Ligand for members of the frizzled family of seven transmembrane receptors. Probable developmental protein. May be a signaling molecule which affects the development of discrete regions of tissues. Is likely to signal over only few cell diameters. Together with CAV1 may promote chemoresistance of gastric cancer cells to DNA- damaging anthracycline drugs through the activation of the canonical Wnt receptor signaling pathway. From Homo sapiens (Human).
   1809..1908    -  protein_bind   attL2: mutant version of attL; recombination site for the Gateway® LR reaction LR Clonase™
   1926..1944    -  promoter       T7 promoter: promoter for bacteriophage T7 RNA polymerase
   2078..2887    +  CDS            KanR: aminoglycoside phosphotransferase; aph(3')-Ia; confers resistance to kanamycin in bacteria or G418 (Geneticin®) in eukaryotes
   3034..3622    +  rep_origin     ori: high-copy-number ColE1/pMB1/pBR322/pUC origin of replication
