[The description below was written by a language model from this plasmid's Addgene catalogue record and pLannotate feature annotations shown in this document.]
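Description:
Wnt6 Non-STOP is a Gateway entry clone built on the commercial pENTR/D-TOPO backbone, carrying the human WNT6 open reading frame. The full construct is about 3.7 kb. It is propagated in E. coli as a high-copy plasmid through a ColE1/pUC-type origin and is selected with kanamycin via an aminoglycoside phosphotransferase (KanR) cassette. Upstream of the cloning region lie the rrnB T1 and T2 transcription terminators, which insulate the insert from read-through transcription in bacteria. Short lacI and lacZα fragments are annotated in the same region and appear to be non-functional backbone remnants. A T7 promoter sits just outside attL2, pointing back toward the insert in antisense orientation.

The roughly 1.1 kb WNT6 coding sequence is flanked by attL1 and attL2 sites, so it can be moved in a defined orientation into any attR-containing destination vector by an LR Clonase reaction. As an entry vector, the plasmid has no eukaryotic promoter of its own, and expression depends on the destination vector chosen. The name "Non-STOP" suggests that the native stop codon has been left out, which would allow in-frame fusion to C-terminal tags or reporters supplied by the destination vector, although the record does not spell this out. The insert carries one recorded silent G-to-A change at position 567, which does not alter the encoded protein. WNT6 is a secreted ligand for Frizzled-family receptors, and this clone belongs to a uniform human Wnt expression library intended for comparing the secretion and signalling activities of the different Wnt proteins.
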