Addgene plasmid #35895: Wnt6 Non-STOP
Depositing lab: Marian Waterman. Depositing organization: University of California, Irvine. Publication: A uniform human Wnt expression library reveals a shared secretory pathway and unique signaling activities. Najdi R, Proffitt K, Sprowl S, Kaur S, Yu J, Covey TM, Virshup DM, Waterman ML. Differentiation. 2012 Sep;84(2):203-13. doi: 10.1016/j.diff.2012.06.004. Epub 2012 Jul 9. PubMed 22784633.
Backbone
  Vector backbone: pENTR/D-TOPO
  Backbone manufacturer: Invitrogen
  Backbone size w/o insert (bp): 2580
  Vector type: Entry Vector
Growth in bacteria
  Bacterial resistance: Kanamycin, 50 μg/mL
  Growth temperature: 37°C
  Growth strain: DH5alpha
  Copy number: High Copy
Gene/Insert
  Gene/Insert name: Wnt6 (alt name: Wnt6)
  Species: H. sapiens (human)
  Insert size (bp): 1104
  Mutation: Silent Mutation G (567) --> A
  Entrez Gene: WNT6
  Cloning method: Restriction Enzyme
  Sequencing primers: 5′ M13 (-20)-FWD; 3′ M13-Reverse
Terms and licenses: Academic/Nonprofit Terms; Industry Terms: Not Available to Industry
How to cite: Wnt6 Non-STOP was a gift from Marian Waterman (Addgene plasmid # 35895 ; http://n2t.net/addgene:35895 ; RRID:Addgene_35895)
