>Addgene plasmid #35895 | Wnt6 Non-STOP | addgene partial sequence | sequence record 44982 | M13rev
TCAGCTGGATGGCAAATAATGATTTTATTTTGACTGATAGTGACCTGTTCGTTGCAACAAATTGATAAGC
AATGCTTTCTTATAATGCCAACTTTGTACAAGAAAGCTGGGTCGGCGCGCCCACCCTTCAGAATGCACAG
GCAGAGGCTGAGCTCCTTGCGCACACGGCAGCGGTGGCACTGTACTACGCAGCACCAGTGGAAGCGGCAC
AGGCAGTTCTCTTCGAGCTGCACGCTCTCCTGGCGGTGCCCGCGGCCGCAGCACAGCAGGTCGCAGCCGC
TGAGGTCCGGGGCGCTGCTATTGCAGGCGCGACCGCGCGTGCCGGGGGAGCCGGTGCGTCGGTTGGGGGC
GCAGAAGTCGGGCGAATCGGCGGCGTAGAGGAGGTCCGCTCGGCCCGGCGGCTTGAGCGTGCGGACGGCG
GGCAGCAGGGCCTTGCCGTCGTTGGTGCCCATGACGCGTGAGGCGCCGTGGAAGCGCTCCAGCAGCCGCG
CGCCCACCTCGCGAAATGGAGGCAGCTTCTGCCAGCAGGTGCGCAGCGCGCATGATCCCGACAGCCCGTG
GCATTTGCACTCGGTGCGCGTGTGGCTCCGCACGGCCAGCCTGCCCGCCTCGTTGTTGTGCAGTTGCACC
AACGCGCGGATGTCTCCGCGTCCCCGCTTGTGCCGTGCGTCCATAAAGAGCCTCGACTTCTCGTCCCCGA
AGTCCACGTCGTCGCCGCAGCCTCCCCACTCCCA
